>Addgene plasmid #200392 | pαH-LayV-F-WT-Foldon | addgene full sequence | sequence record 396576 | Addgene NGS Result
GGTCGACATTGATTATTGACTAGTTATTAATAGTAATCAATTACGGGGTCATTAGTTCATAGCCCATATA
TGGAGTTCCGCGTTACATAACTTACGGTAAATGGCCCGCCTGGCTGACCGCCCAACGACCCCCGCCCATT
GACGTCAATAATGACGTATGTTCCCATAGTAACGCCAATAGGGACTTTCCATTGACGTCAATGGGTGGAG
TATTTACGGTAAACTGCCCACTTGGCAGTACATCAAGTGTATCATATGCCAAGTACGCCCCCTATTGACG
TCAATGACGGTAAATGGCCCGCCTGGCATTATGCCCAGTACATGACCTTATGGGACTTTCCTACTTGGCA
GTACATCTACGTATTAGTCATCGCTATTACCATGGTCGAGGTGAGCCCCACGTTCTGCTTCACTCTCCCC
ATCTCCCCCCCCTCCCCACCCCCAATTTTGTATTTATTTATTTTTTAATTATTTTGTGCAGCGATGGGGG
CGGGGGGGGGGGGGGSGCGCGCCAGGGGGGGGGGGGGGGGGGGAGGGGGGGGGSGGGGSGAGGSGGAGAG
GTGCGGCGGCAGCCAATCAGAGCGGCGCGCTCCGAAAGTTTCCTTTTATGGCGAGGCGGCGGCGGCGGCG
GCCCTATAAAAAGCGAAGCGCGCGGCGGGCGGGAGTCGCTGCGCGCTGCCTTCGCCCCGTGCCCCGCTCC
GCCGCCGCCTCGCGCCGCCCGCCCCGGCTCTGACTGACCGCGTTACTCCCACAGGTGAGCGGGCGGGACG
GCCCTTCTCCTCCGGGCTGTAATTAGCGCTTGGTTTAATGACGGCTTGTTTCTTTTCTGTGGCTGCGTGA
AAGCCTTGAGGGGCTCCGGGAGGGCCCTTTGTGCGGGGGGAGCGGCTCGGGGGGTGCGTGCGTGTGTGTG
TGCGTGGGGAGCGCCGCGTGCGGCTCCGCGCTGCCCGGCGGCTGTGAGCGCTGCGGGCGCGGCGCGGGGC
TTTGTGCGCTCCGCAGTGTGCGCGAGGGGAGCGCGGCCGGGGGCGGTGCCCCGCGGTGCGGGGGGGGCTG
CGAGGGGAACAAAGGCTGCGTGCGGGGTGTGTGCGTGGGGGGGTGAGCAGGGGGTGTGGGCGCGTCGGTC
GGGCTGCAACCCCCCCTGCACCCCCCTCCCCGAGTTGCTGAGCACGGCCCGGCTTCGGGTGCGGGGCTCC
GTACGGGGCGTGGCGCGGGGCTCGCCGTGCCGGGCGGGGGGTGGCGGCAGGKGGGGGTGCCGGGCGGGGC
GGGGCCGCCTCGGGCCGGGGRGGGCTCGGGGGAGGGGCGCGGCGGCCCCCGGAGCGCCGGCGGCTGTCGA
GGCGCGGCGAGCCGCAGCCATTGCCTTTTATGGTAATCGTGCGAGAGGGCGCAGGGACTTCCTTTGTCCC
AAATCTGTGCGGAGCCGAAATCTGGGAGGCGCCGCCGCACCCCCTCTAGCGGGCGCGGGGCGAAGCGGTG
CGGCGCCGGCAGGAAGGAAATGGGCGGGGAGGGCCTTCGTGCGTCGCCGCGCCGCCGTCCCCTTCTCCCT
CTCCAGCCTCGGGGCTGTCCGCGGGGGGACGGCTGCCTTCGGGGGGGACGGGGCAGGGCGGGGTTCGGCT
TCTGGCGTGTGACCGGCGGCTCTAGCGCCTCTGCTAACCATGTTCATGCCTTCTTCTTTTTCCTACAGCT
CCTGGGCAACGTGCTGGTTGTTGTGCTGTCTCATCATTTTGGCAAAGAATTGCGGCCGTCTCAGGCCGAG
TTCGGTACCGCCACCATGGCCTTTCTGAAGTCCGCCATCATCTGCTACCTGCTGTTCTACCCTCACATCG
TGAAGTCCAGCCTGCACTACGACAGCCTGAGCAAAGTGGGCATCATCAAGGGCCTGACCTACAACTACAA
GATCAAGGGCAGCCCCAGCACCAAGCTGATGGTGGTCAAGCTGATCCCCAACATCGACGGCGTGCGGAAC
TGTACCCAGAAGCAGTTCGACGAGTACAAGAACCTGGTCAAGAACGTGCTGGAACCCGTGAAGCTGGCCC
TGAACGCCATGCTGGACAATGTGAAGTCCGGCAACAACAAGTACAGATTCGCTGGCGCCATCATGGCCGG
CGTTGCACTTGGAGTTGCCACAGCCGCTACAGTGACAGCCGGAATTGCCCTGCACAGAAGCAACGAGAAC
GCCCAGGCCATTGCCAACATGAAGAACGCCATCCAGAACACCAACGAGGCCGTGAAGCAGCTCCAGCTGG
CCAACAAACAGACCCTGGCCGTGATCGACACCATCCGGGGAGAGATCAACAACAACATCATCCCCGTGAT
CAACCAGCTGAGCTGTGACACCATCGGCCTGAGCGTGGGAATCAAGCTGACCCAGTACTACAGCGAGATC
CTGACCGCCTTCGGACCCGCTCTGCAGAACCCTGTGAACACCAGAATCACCATCCAGGCCATCAGCAGCG
TGTTCAACCGGAACTTCGACGAGCTGCTGAAGATCATGGGCTACACCAGCGGCGACCTGTATGAGATCCT
GCACAGCGGCCTGATCCGGGGCAATATCATCGACGTGGACGTGGAAGCCGGCTATATCGCCCTGGAAATC
GAGTTCCCCAACCTGACACTGGTGCCCAACGCCGTGGTGCAAGAGCTGATGCCCATCTCCTACAACGTGG
ACGGCGACGAGTGGGTTACCCTGGTGCCTAGATTCGTGCTGACCCGGACAACCCTGCTGAGCAACATCGA
TACCAGCAGATGCACCGTGACCGAGAGCAGCGTGATCTGCGACAACGATTACGCCCTGCCTATGAGCTAC
GAGCTGATCGGATGTCTGCAGGGCGACACCAGCAAGTGCGCCAGAGAAAAGGTGGTGTCCAGCTACGTGC
CCAGATTCGCCCTGTCTGACGGACTGGTGTACGCCAACTGCCTGAACACCATCTGCCGGTGCATGGACAC
CGACACACCTATCTCTCAGAGCCTGGGCACCACCGTGTCTCTGCTGGATAACAAGAAATGCCTGGTGTAC
CAAGTGGGCGACATCCTGATCTCCGTGGGCTCTTATCTCGGCGAGGGCGAGTACAGCGCCGACAATGTTG
AACTGGGCCCTCCTGTGGTCATCGACAAGATCGACATCGGCAATCAGCTGGCCGGCATCAATCAGACCCT
GCAGAACGCCGAGGACTACATCGAGAAGTCTGAAGAGTTCCTGAAGGGCATCAACCCCAGCATCGGATCC
GGATACATCCCCGAGGCCCCCAGAGATGGCCAGGCCTACGTGCGGAAGGACGGCGAGTGGGTACTGCTGA
GCACATTCCTGGGCAGATCCCTGGAGGTGCTGTTCCAGGGCCCAGGCCATCACCACCATCACCACCATCA
TAGCGCCTGGTCCCACCCCCAGTTCGAGAAGGGCGGCGGTAGTGGAGGGGGCGGATCTGGCGGCTCAGCT
TGGAGCCACCCCCAGTTCGAAAAGTGATAATGACTCGAGCGATAATTCACTCCTCAGGTGCAGGCTGCCT
ATCAGAAGGTGGTGGCTGGTGTGGCCAATGCCCTGGCTCACAAATACCACTGAGATCTTTTTCCCTCTGC
CAAAAATTATGGGGACATCATGAAGCCCCTTGAGCATCTGACTTCTGGCTAATAAAGGAAATTTATTTTC
ATTGCAATAGTGTGTTGGAATTTTTTGTGTCTCTCACTCGGAAGGACATATGGGAGGGCAAATCATTTAA
AACATCAGAATGAGTATTTGGTTTAGAGTTTGGCAACATATGCCCATATGCTGGCTGCCATGAACAAAGG
TTGGCTATAAAGAGGTCATCAGTATATGAAACAGCCCCCTGCTGTCCATTCCTTATTCCATAGAAAAGCC
TTGACTTGAGGTTAGATTTTTTTTATATTTTGTTTTGTGTTATTTTTTTCTTTAACATCCCTAAAATTTT
CCTTACATGTTTTACTAGCCAGATTTTTCCTCCTCTCCTGACTACTCCCAGTCATAGCTGTCCCTCTTCT
CTTATGGAGATCCCTCGACCTGCAGCCCAAGCTTGGCGTAATCATGGTCATAGCTGTTTCCTGTGTGAAA
TTGTTATCCGCTCACAATTCCACACAACATACGAGCCGGAAGCATAAAGTGTAAAGCCTGGGGTGCCTAA
TGAGTGAGCTAACTCACATTAATTGCGTTGCGCTCACTGCCCGCTTTCCAGTCGGGAAACCTGTCGTGCC
AGCGGATCGATCCGCTGCATTAATGAATCGGCCAACGCGCGGGGAGAGGCGGTTTGCGTATTGGGCGCTC
TTCCGCTTCCTCGCTCACTGACTCGCTGCGCTCGGTCGTTCGGCTGCGGCGAGCGGTATCAGCTCACTCA
AAGGCGGTAATACGGTTATCCACAGAATCAGGGGATAACGCAGGAAAGAACATGTGAGCAAAAGGCCAGC
AAAAGGCCAGGAACCGTAAAAAGGCCGCGTTGCTGGCGTTTTTCCATAGGCTCCGCCCCCCTGACGAGCA
TCACAAAAATCGACGCTCAAGTCAGAGGTGGCGAAACCCGACAGGACTATAAAGATACCAGGCGTTTCCC
CCTGGAAGCTCCCTCGTGCGCTCTCCTGTTCCGACCCTGCCGCTTACCGGATACCTGTCCGCCTTTCTCC
CTTCGGGAAGCGTGGCGCTTTCTCATAGCTCACGCTGTAGGTATCTCAGTTCGGTGTAGGTCGTTCGCTC
CAAGCTGGGCTGTGTGCACGAACCCCCCGTTCAGCCCGACCGCTGCGCCTTATCCGGTAACTATCGTCTT
GAGTCCAACCCGGTAAGACACGACTTATCGCCACTGGCAGCAGCCACTGGTAACAGGATTAGCAGAGCGA
GGTATGTAGGCGGTGCTACAGAGTTCTTGAAGTGGTGGCCTAACTACGGCTACACTAGAAGAACAGTATT
TGGTATCTGCGCTCTGCTGAAGCCAGTTACCTTCGGAAAAAGAGTTGGTAGCTCTTGATCCGGCAAACAA
ACCACCGCTGGTAGCGGTGGTTTTTTTGTTTGCAAGCAGCAGATTACGCGCAGAAAAAAAGGATCTCAAG
AAGATCCTTTGATCTTTTCTACGGGGTCTGACGCTCAGTGGAACGAAAACTCACGTTAAGGGATTTTGGT
CATGAGATTATCAAAAAGGATCTTCACCTAGATCCTTTTAAATTAAAAATGAAGTTTTAAATCAATCTAA
AGTATATATGAGTAAACTTGGTCTGACAGTTACCAATGCTTAATCAGTGAGGCACCTATCTCAGCGATCT
GTCTATTTCGTTCATCCATAGTTGCCTGACTCCCCGTCGTGTAGATAACTACGATACGGGAGGGCTTACC
ATCTGGCCCCAGTGCTGCAATGATACCGCGAGACCCACGCTCACCGGCTCCAGATTTATCAGCAATAAAC
CAGCCAGCCGGAAGGGCCGAGCGCAGAAGTGGTCCTGCAACTTTATCCGCCTCCATCCAGTCTATTAATT
GTTGCCGGGAAGCTAGAGTAAGTAGTTCGCCAGTTAATAGTTTGCGCAACGTTGTTGCCATTGCTACAGG
CATCGTGGTGTCACGCTCGTCGTTTGGTATGGCTTCATTCAGCTCCGGTTCCCAACGATCAAGGCGAGTT
ACATGATCCCCCATGTTGTGCAAAAAAGCGGTTAGCTCCTTCGGTCCTCCGATCGTTGTCAGAAGTAAGT
TGGCCGCAGTGTTATCACTCATGGTTATGGCAGCACTGCATAATTCTCTTACTGTCATGCCATCCGTAAG
ATGCTTTTCTGTGACTGGTGAGTACTCAACCAAGTCATTCTGAGAATAGTGTATGCGGCGACCGAGTTGC
TCTTGCCCGGCGTCAATACGGGATAATACCGCGCCACATAGCAGAACTTTAAAAGTGCTCATCATTGGAA
AACGTTCTTCGGGGCGAAAACTCTCAAGGATCTTACCGCTGTTGAGATCCAGTTCGATGTAACCCACTCG
TGCACCCAACTGATCTTCAGCATCTTTTACTTTCACCAGCGTTTCTGGGTGAGCAAAAACAGGAAGGCAA
AATGCCGCAAAAAAGGGAATAAGGGCGACACGGAAATGTTGAATACTCATACTCTTCCTTTTTCAATATT
ATTGAAGCATTTATCAGGGTTATTGTCTCATGAGCGGATACATATTTGAATGTATTTAGAAAAATAAACA
AATAGGGGTTCCGCGCACATTTCCCCGAAAAGTGCCACCTG
Features (pLannotate 1.2.2; 15 found; start..end, strand, type, name):
      5..384     +  enhancer       CMV enhancer: human cytomegalovirus immediate early enhancer
    386..661     +  promoter       chicken β-actin promoter: No description available
    662..1678    +  intron         chimeric intron: chimera between introns from chicken β-actin and rabbit β-globin
   1676..1753    +  CDS            HBBC_AMMLE (fragment): Experimental evidence at protein level: Swiss-Prot protein existence level 1. Involved in oxygen transport from the lung to the various peripheral tissues. From Ammotragus lervia (Barbary sheep) (Antilope lervia).
   3218..3301    +  CDS            wac (fragment): WAC_BPT4 - Experimental evidence at protein level: Swiss-Prot protein existence level 1. Chaperone involved in tail fiber assembly and retraction. Acts as a chaperone helping to attach the long tail fibers to the virus during the assembly process. During phage assembly, twelve fibritin molecules attach to the phage neck via gp13: six molecules forming the collar and six molecules forming the whiskers. From Enterobacteria phage T4 (Bacteriophage T4).
   3431..3454    +  CDS            Strep-Tag II: peptide that binds Strep-Tactin®, an engineered form of streptavidin
   3476..3550    +  CDS            HBB (fragment): HBB_PONPY - Experimental evidence at transcript level: Swiss-Prot protein existence level 2. Involved in oxygen transport from the lung to the various peripheral tissues. From Pongo pygmaeus (Bornean orangutan).
   3621..3676    +  polyA_signal   β-globin poly(A) signal: rabbit β-globin polyadenylation signal (Gil and Proudfoot, 1987)
   4061..4077    -  protein_bind   lac operator: The lac repressor binds to the lac operator to inhibit transcription in E. coli. This inhibition can be relieved by adding lactose or isopropyl-β-D-thiogalactopyranoside (IPTG). lac repressor encoded by lacI
   4085..4115    -  promoter       lac promoter: promoter for the E. coli lac operon
   4130..4151    -  protein_bind   CAP binding site: CAP binding activates transcription in the presence of cAMP. E. coli catabolite activator protein
   4167..4268    -  CDS            lacI (fragment): LACI_ECOLI - Experimental evidence at protein level: Swiss-Prot protein existence level 1. Repressor of the lactose operon. Binds allolactose as an inducer. From Escherichia coli (strain K12).
   4451..5039    -  rep_origin     ori: high-copy-number ColE1/pMB1/pBR322/pUC origin of replication
   5210..6070    -  CDS            AmpR: β-lactamase; bla; confers resistance to ampicillin, carbenicillin, and related antibiotics
   6071..6175    -  promoter       AmpR promoter: bla
