[The description below was written by a language model from this plasmid's Addgene catalogue record and pLannotate feature annotations shown in this document.]
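Description:
pαH-LayV-F-WT-Foldon is a mammalian expression plasmid built on the pαH backbone for producing the soluble ectodomain of the Langya virus (LayV) fusion glycoprotein. It is maintained in E. coli as a high-copy plasmid through a ColE1/pUC-type origin and selected with ampicillin via the AmpR β-lactamase gene and its own promoter. Remnants of a lac promoter, lac operator, CAP binding site and a lacI fragment are also annotated in the backbone; these are cloning-vector leftovers with no evident role in expression of the insert.

Transcription in mammalian cells is driven by a CAG-type arrangement: the human cytomegalovirus immediate early enhancer, the chicken β-actin promoter, and a chimeric chicken β-actin/rabbit β-globin intron, with the rabbit β-globin polyadenylation signal terminating the transcript. The short haemoglobin β "CDS" fragments flagged on either side of the insert most likely reflect β-globin sequences flanking the intron and poly(A) region rather than expressed protein. The insert encodes wild-type LayV F residues 1–483, that is, the ectodomain without the downstream membrane-anchoring portion. Its C terminus is fused to the bacteriophage T4 fibritin foldon, a small trimerisation domain that holds the three protomers together in place of the missing anchor. This is followed by an HRV 3C protease cleavage site, an 8X His tag and a 2X Strep-Tag II, allowing affinity purification and subsequent removal of the tags. The feature table annotates only the foldon and one Strep-Tag II copy, and does not annotate the F coding region itself. The associated work used this protein for structural study of LayV F in pre- and postfusion conformations.
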