Addgene plasmid #200392: pαH-LayV-F-WT-Foldon
Purpose: Mammalian cell expression of Langya virus fusion protein
Depositing lab: Priyamvada Acharya. Depositing organization: Duke University. Publication: Structures of Langya Virus Fusion Protein Ectodomain in Pre- and Postfusion Conformation. May AJ, Pothula KR, Janowska K, Acharya P. J Virol. 2023 Jun 29;97(6):e0043323. doi: 10.1128/jvi.00433-23. Epub 2023 Jun 6. PubMed 37278642.
Backbone
  Vector backbone: pαH
  Backbone size w/o insert (bp): 4656
  Vector type: Mammalian Expression
Growth in bacteria
  Bacterial resistance: Ampicillin, 100 μg/mL
  Growth temperature: 37°C
  Growth strain: DH5alpha
  Copy number: High Copy
Gene/Insert
  Gene/Insert name: LayV-F Ectodomain (alt name: Langya virus)
  Insert size (bp): 1539
  Mutation: Ectodomain (AA 1-483)
  Tag / fusion protein: Foldon, HRV3C cleavage site, 8X His tag, 2X Strep-Tag II (C terminal on insert)
Resource information
  A portion of this plasmid was derived from a plasmid made by: A portion of this plasmid was derived from a plasmid made by Jason McLellan
Terms and licenses: Academic/Nonprofit Terms; Industry Terms: Not Available to Industry
How to cite: pαH-LayV-F-WT-Foldon was a gift from Priyamvada Acharya (Addgene plasmid # 200392 ; http://n2t.net/addgene:200392 ; RRID:Addgene_200392)
